Addgene plasmid #227004: pAAV-CMVenh synapsin-intron-aSYNUCLEIN A53T
Purpose: AAV transfer plasmid encoding the human A53T mutant α-SYN under the control of the CMVie enhanced synapsin1 promoter
Depositing lab: Veerle Baekelandt. Depositing organization: Katholieke Universiteit Leuven. Publication: Development of an Alpha-synuclein Based Rat Model for Parkinson's Disease via Stereotactic Injection of a Recombinant Adeno-associated Viral Vector. Van der Perren A, Casteels C, Van Laere K, Gijsbers R, Van den Haute C, Baekelandt V. J Vis Exp. 2016 Feb 28;(108):53670. doi: 10.3791/53670. PubMed 26967677.
Backbone
  Vector backbone: pAAV
  Backbone manufacturer: Wilson
  Backbone size w/o insert (bp): 4959
  Total vector size (bp): 5398
  Vector type: AAV
Growth in bacteria
  Bacterial resistance: Ampicillin, 100 μg/mL
  Growth temperature: 30°C
  Growth strain: NEB Stable
  Copy number: Unknown
Gene/Insert
  Gene/Insert name: alpha synuclein A53T mutant
  Species: H. sapiens (human), Synthetic
  Insert size (bp): 423
  Mutation: A53T
  Entrez Gene: SNCA (a.k.a. NACP, PARK1, PARK4, PD1)
  Promoter: CMVenh synapsin
  Cloning method: Restriction Enzyme; 5′ cloning site XbaI (not destroyed); 3′ cloning site MluI (not destroyed)
  Sequencing primers: 5′ GGTTACAAGACAGGTTTAAGGAG
Terms and licenses: Academic/Nonprofit Terms; Industry Terms: Not Available to Industry
How to cite: pAAV-CMVenh synapsin-intron-aSYNUCLEIN A53T was a gift from Veerle Baekelandt (Addgene plasmid # 227004 ; http://n2t.net/addgene:227004 ; RRID:Addgene_227004)
