[The description below was written by a language model from this plasmid's Addgene catalogue record and pLannotate feature annotations shown in this document.]
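Description:
pAAV-CMVenh synapsin-intron-aSYNUCLEIN A53T is an adeno-associated virus transfer plasmid of about 5.4 kb, built on a pAAV backbone, that carries the human alpha-synuclein (SNCA) coding sequence with the Parkinson's disease-linked A53T substitution. In bacteria it is maintained through a high-copy ColE1/pUC-type origin and selected with ampicillin via the β-lactamase gene. The backbone also retains an f1 phage origin and remnants of a lac cloning region (lacZα and lacI fragments, CAP site, lac promoter and operator), which play no role in the viral payload.

The expression cassette lies between two AAV2 inverted terminal repeats, both annotated as partial matches. The ITRs are the cis elements needed for replication and packaging of the intervening DNA into AAV particles when rep, cap and helper functions are supplied in trans. Within them, the human cytomegalovirus immediate-early enhancer is placed upstream of a human synapsin I promoter fragment, a hybrid design intended to raise expression strength while keeping the neuron-restricted activity of synapsin. A chimeric β-globin/immunoglobulin intron follows the promoter to improve transcript processing, and the 423 bp SNCA A53T open reading frame, cloned between XbaI and MluI sites, comes next with no tag or reporter annotated. A WPRE fragment and the bovine growth hormone polyadenylation signal complete the unit, enhancing mRNA stability and expression and terminating the transcript.

The construct is used to produce recombinant AAV for neuronal overexpression of mutant alpha-synuclein. The associated publication describes stereotactic injection of such a vector to generate an alpha-synuclein-based rat model of Parkinson's disease.
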