Features (pLannotate 1.2.2; 17 found; start..end, strand, type, name):
    132..289     +  CDS            lacZα (fragment): LacZα fragment of β-galactosidase; lacZ fragment
    294..722     +  rep_origin     f1 ori (sequence partly withheld): f1 bacteriophage origin of replication; arrow indicates direction of (+) strand synthesis
    775..879     +  promoter       AmpR promoter: bla
    880..1740    +  CDS            AmpR: β-lactamase; bla; confers resistance to ampicillin, carbenicillin, and related antibiotics
   1911..2499    +  rep_origin     ori: high-copy-number ColE1/pMB1/pBR322/pUC origin of replication
   2682..2774    +  CDS            lacI (fragment): lac repressor; lacI; The lac repressor binds to the lac operator to inhibit transcription in E. coli. This inhibition can be relieved by adding lactose or isopropyl-β-D-thiogalactopyranoside (IPTG).
   2787..2808    +  protein_bind   CAP binding site: CAP binding activates transcription in the presence of cAMP. E. coli catabolite activator protein
   2823..2853    +  promoter       lac promoter: promoter for the E. coli lac operon
   2861..2877    +  protein_bind   lac operator: The lac repressor binds to the lac operator to inhibit transcription in E. coli. This inhibition can be relieved by adding lactose or isopropyl-β-D-thiogalactopyranoside (IPTG). lac repressor encoded by lacI
   2938..3068    -  repeat_region  AAV2 ITR (fragment): inverted terminal repeat of adeno-associated virus serotype 2 inverted
   3209..3512    +  enhancer       CMV enhancer: human cytomegalovirus immediate early enhancer
   3538..3916    +  promoter       hSyn promoter (fragment): human synapsin I promoter; confers neuron-specific expression (Kügler et al., 2003)
   3947..4079    +  intron         chimeric intron: chimera between introns from human β-globin and immunoglobulin heavy chain genes
   4111..4530    +  CDS            SNCA: SYUA_HUMAN - Also known as NACP, PARK1. Experimental evidence at protein level: Swiss-Prot protein existence level 1. Neuronal protein that plays several roles in synaptic activity such as regulation of synaptic vesicle trafficking and subsequent neurotransmitter release. Participates as a monomer in synaptic vesicle exocytosis by enhancing vesicle priming, fusion and dilation of exocytotic fusion pores (PubMed:28288128, PubMed:30404828). Mechanistically, acts by increasing local Ca(2+) release from microdomains which is essential for the enhancement of ATP-induced exocytosis (PubMed:30404828)
   4546..5087    +  misc_feature   WPRE (fragment): woodchuck hepatitis virus posttranscriptional regulatory element
   5101..5308    +  polyA_signal   bGH poly(A) signal: bovine growth hormone polyadenylation signal
   5396..118     +  repeat_region  AAV2 ITR (fragment) (across the origin): inverted terminal repeat of adeno-associated virus serotype 2 inverted
>Addgene plasmid #227004 | pAAV-CMVenh synapsin-intron-aSYNUCLEIN A53T | addgene full sequence | sequence record 450929 | Addgene NGS Result
GATGGAGTTGGCCACTCCCTCTCTGCGCGCTCGCTCGCTCACTGAGGCCGGGCGACCAAAGGTCGCCCGA
CGCCCGGGCTTTGCCCGGGCGGCCTCAGTGAGCGAGCGAGCGCGCAGCCTTAATTAACCTAATTCACTGG
CCGTCGTTTTACAACGTCGTGACTGGGAAAACCCTGGCGTTACCCAACTTAATCGCCTTGCAGCACATCC
CCCTTTCGCCAGCTGGCGTAATAGCGAAGAGGCCCGCACCGATCGCCCTTCCCAACAGTTGCGCAGCCTG
AATGGCGAATGGG
[124 nt withheld, positions 294-417]
C
[91 nt withheld, positions 419-509]
A
[49 nt withheld, positions 511-559]
CCTTTGACGTTGGAGTCCACGTTCTTT
[37 nt withheld, positions 587-623]
ACCCTATCTCGGTCTATTCTTTTGATTTATAAGGGATTTTGCCGATTTCGGCCTATTGGTTAAAAAATGA
GCTGATTTAACAAAAATTTAACGCGAATTTTAACAAAATATTAACGCTTACAATTTAGGTGGCACTTTTC
GGGGAAATGTGCGCGGAACCCCTATTTGTTTATTTTTCTAAATACATTCAAATATGTATCCGCTCATGAG
ACAATAACCCTGATAAATGCTTCAATAATATTGAAAAAGGAAGAGTATGAGTATTCAACATTTCCGTGTC
GCCCTTATTCCCTTTTTTGCGGCATTTTGCCTTCCTGTTTTTGCTCACCCAGAAACGCTGGTGAAAGTAA
AAGATGCTGAAGATCAGTTGGGTGCACGAGTGGGTTACATCGAACTGGATCTCAACAGCGGTAAGATCCT
TGAGAGTTTTCGCCCCGAAGAACGTTTTCCAATGATGAGCACTTTTAAAGTTCTGCTATGTGGCGCGGTA
TTATCCCGTATTGACGCCGGGCAAGAGCAACTCGGTCGCCGCATACACTATTCTCAGAATGACTTGGTTG
AGTACTCACCAGTCACAGAAAAGCATCTTACGGATGGCATGACAGTAAGAGAATTATGCAGTGCTGCCAT
AACCATGAGTGATAACACTGCGGCCAACTTACTTCTGACAACGATCGGAGGACCGAAGGAGCTAACCGCT
TTTTTGCACAACATGGGGGATCATGTAACTCGCCTTGATCGTTGGGAACCGGAGCTGAATGAAGCCATAC
CAAACGACGAGCGTGACACCACGATGCCTGTAGCAATGGCAACAACGTTGCGCAAACTATTAACTGGCGA
ACTACTTACTCTAGCTTCCCGGCAACAATTAATAGACTGGATGGAGGCGGATAAAGTTGCAGGACCACTT
CTGCGCTCGGCCCTTCCGGCTGGCTGGTTTATTGCTGATAAATCTGGAGCCGGTGAGCGTGGGTCTCGCG
GTATCATTGCAGCACTGGGGCCAGATGGTAAGCCCTCCCGTATCGTAGTTATCTACACGACGGGGAGTCA
GGCAACTATGGATGAACGAAATAGACAGATCGCTGAGATAGGTGCCTCACTGATTAAGCATTGGTAACTG
TCAGACCAAGTTTACTCATATATACTTTAGATTGATTTAAAACTTCATTTTTAATTTAAAAGGATCTAGG
TGAAGATCCTTTTTGATAATCTCATGACCAAAATCCCTTAACGTGAGTTTTCGTTCCACTGAGCGTCAGA
CCCCGTAGAAAAGATCAAAGGATCTTCTTGAGATCCTTTTTTTCTGCGCGTAATCTGCTGCTTGCAAACA
AAAAAACCACCGCTACCAGCGGTGGTTTGTTTGCCGGATCAAGAGCTACCAACTCTTTTTCCGAAGGTAA
CTGGCTTCAGCAGAGCGCAGATACCAAATACTGTTCTTCTAGTGTAGCCGTAGTTAGGCCACCACTTCAA
GAACTCTGTAGCACCGCCTACATACCTCGCTCTGCTAATCCTGTTACCAGTGGCTGCTGCCAGTGGCGAT
AAGTCGTGTCTTACCGGGTTGGACTCAAGACGATAGTTACCGGATAAGGCGCAGCGGTCGGGCTGAACGG
GGGGTTCGTGCACACAGCCCAGCTTGGAGCGAACGACCTACACCGAACTGAGATACCTACAGCGTGAGCT
ATGAGAAAGCGCCACGCTTCCCGAAGGGAGAAAGGCGGACAGGTATCCGGTAAGCGGCAGGGTCGGAACA
GGAGAGCGCACGAGGGAGCTTCCAGGGGGAAACGCCTGGTATCTTTATAGTCCTGTCGGGTTTCGCCACC
TCTGACTTGAGCGTCGATTTTTGTGATGCTCGTCAGGGGGGCGGAGCCTATGGAAAAACGCCAGCAACGC
GGCCTTTTTACGGTTCCTGGCCTTTTGCTGGCCTTTTGCTCACATGTTCTTTCCTGCGTTATCCCCTGAT
TCTGTGGATAACCGTATTACCGCCTTTGAGTGAGCTGATACCGCTCGCCGCAGCCGAACGACCGAGCGCA
GCGAGTCAGTGAGCGAGGAAGCGGAAGAGCGCCCAATACGCAAACCGCCTCTCCCCGCGCGTTGGCCGAT
TCATTAATGCAGCTGGCACGACAGGTTTCCCGACTGGAAAGCGGGCAGTGAGCGCAACGCAATTAATGTG
AGTTAGCTCACTCATTAGGCACCCCAGGCTTTACACTTTATGCTTCCGGCTCGTATGTTGTGTGGAATTG
TGAGCGGATAACAATTTCACACAGGAAACAGCTATGACCATGATTACGCCAGATTTAATTAAGGCCTTAA
TTAGGCTGCGCGCTCGCTCGCTCACTGAGGCCGCCCGGGCAAAGCCCGGGCGTCGGGCGACCTTTGGTCG
CCCGGCCTCAGTGAGCGAGCGAGCGCGCAGAGAGGGAGTGGCCAACTCCATCACTAGGGGTTCCTTGTAG
TTAATGATTAACCCGCCATGCTACTTATCTACGTAGCCATGCTCTAGGAAGATCGGAATTCGCCCTTAAG
CTAGATAGTTATTAATAGTAATCAATTACGGGGTCATTAGTTCATAGCCCATATATGGAGTTCCGCGTTA
CATAACTTACGGTAAATGGCCCGCCTGGCTGACCGCCCAACGACCCCCGCCCATTGACGTCAATAATGAC
GTATGTTCCCATAGTAACGCCAATAGGGACTTTCCATTGACGTCAATGGGTGGAGTATTTACGGTAAACT
GCCCACTTGGCAGTACATCAAGTGTATCATATGCCAAGTACGCCCCCTATTGACGTCAATGACGGTAAAT
GGCCCGCCTGGCATTATGCCCAGTACATGACCTTATGGGACTTTCCTACTTGGCAGTACATCTACGTATT
AGTCATCGCTATTACCATGGCACCTGCAGAGGGCCCTGCGTATGAGTGCAAGTGGGTTTTAGGACCAGGA
TGAGGCGGGGTGGGGGTGCCTACCTGACGACCGACCCCGACCCACTGGACAAGCACCCAACCCCCATTCC
CCAAATTGCGCATCCCCTATCAGAGAGGGGGAGGGGAAACAGGATGCGGCGAGGCGCGTGCGCACTGCCA
GCTTCAGCACCGCGGACAGTGCCTTCGCCCCCGCCTGGCGGCGCGCGCCACCGCCGCCTCAGCACTGAAG
GCGCGCTGACGTCACTCGCCGGTCCCCCGCAAACTCCCCTTCCCGGCCACCTTGGTCGCGTCCGCGCCGC
CGCCGGCCCAGCCGGACCGCACCACGCGAGGCGCGAGATAGGGGGGCACGGGCGCGACCATCTGCGCTGC
GGCCGCACTAGTTGGTCGTGAGGCACTGGGCAGGTAAGTATCAAGGTTACAAGACAGGTTTAAGGAGACC
AATAGAAACTGGGCTTGTCGAGACAGAGAAGACTCTTGCGTTTCTGATAGGCACCTATTGGTCTTACTGA
CATCCACTTTGCCTTTCTCTCCACAGGTGTCCAGGCGGCCGCTCTAGAGGATCTACCATGGATGTATTCA
TGAAAGGACTTTCAAAGGCCAAGGAGGGAGTTGTGGCTGCTGCTGAGAAAACCAAACAGGGTGTGGCAGA
AGCAGCAGGAAAGACAAAAGAGGGTGTTCTCTATGTAGGCTCCAAAACCAAGGAGGGAGTGGTGCATGGT
GTGACAACAGTGGCTGAGAAGACCAAAGAGCAAGTGACAAATGTTGGAGGAGCAGTGGTGACGGGTGTGA
CAGCAGTAGCCCAGAAGACAGTGGAGGGAGCAGGGAGCATTGCAGCAGCCACTGGCTTTGTCAAAAAGGA
CCAGTTGGGCAAGAATGAAGAAGGAGCCCCACAGGAAGGAATTCTGGAAGATATGCCTGTGGATCCTGAC
AATGAGGCTTATGAAATGCCTTCTGAGGAAGGGTATCAAGACTACGAACCTGAAGCCTAACACGCGTGAT
CCAATCAACCTCTGGATTACAAAATTTGTGAAAGATTGACTGGTATTCTTAACTATGTTGCTCCTTTTAC
GCTATGTGGATACGCTGCTTTAATGCCTTTGTATCATGCTATTGCTTCCCGTATGGCTTTCATTTTCTCC
TCCTTGTATAAATCCTGGTTGCTGTCTCTTTATGAGGAGTTGTGGCCCGTTGTCAGGCAACGTGGCGTGG
TGTGCACTGTGTTTGCTGACGCAACCCCCACTGGTTGGGGCATTGCCACCACCTGTCAGCTCCTTTCCGG
GACTTTCGCTTTCCCCCTCCCTATTGCCACGGCGGAACTCATCGCCGCCTGCCTTGCCCGCTGCTGGACA
GGGGCTCGGCTGTTGGGCACTGACAATTCCGTGGTGTTGTCGGGGAAATCATCGTCCTTTCCTTGGCTGC
TCGCCTGTGTTGCCACCTGGATTCTGCGCGGGACGTCCTTCTGCTACGTCCCTTCGGCCCTCAATCCAGC
GGACCTTCCTTCCCGCGGCCTGCTGCCGGCTCTGCGGCCTCTTCCGCGTCTTCGAGATCTGCCTCGACTG
TGCCTTCTAGTTGCCAGCCATCTGTTGTTTGCCCCTCCCCCGTGCCTTCCTTGACCCTGGAAGGTGCCAC
TCCCACTGTCCTTTCCTAATAAAATGAGGAAATTGCATCGCATTGTCTGAGTAGGTGTCATTCTATTCTG
GGGGGTGGGGTGGGGCAGGACAGCAAGGGGGAGGATTGGGAAGACAATAGCAGGCATGCTGGGGACTCGA
GTTAAGGGCGAATTCCCGATAAGGATCTTCCTAGAGCATGGCTACGTAGATAAGTAGCATGGCGGGTTAA
TCATTAACTACAAGGAACCCCTAGT
